Addgene plasmid #32051: TDRD7 (3RCO)
Purpose: Bacterial expression for structure determination; may not be full ORF
Depositing lab: Cheryl Arrowsmith. Depositing organization: University of Toronto.
Backbone
  Vector backbone: pET28-MHL
  Backbone manufacturer: Structural Genomics Consortium (Addgene plasmid 26096)
  Backbone size w/o insert (bp): 7325
  Vector type: Bacterial Expression
Growth in bacteria
  Bacterial resistance: Kanamycin, 50 μg/mL
  Growth temperature: 37°C
  Growth strain: DH5alpha
  Copy number: Low Copy
Gene/Insert
  Gene/Insert name: TDRD7 (alt names: PDB: 3RCO; tudor domain containing 7, N-terminal domain)
  Species: H. sapiens (human)
  Insert size (bp): 417
  Entrez Gene: TDRD7 (a.k.a. CATC4, KIAA1529, PCTAIRE2BP, RP11-508D10.1, TRAP)
  Tag / fusion protein: His (with TEV cleavage) (N terminal on backbone)
  Cloning method: Ligation Independent Cloning
  Sequencing primers: 5′ T7; 3′ T7-term
Terms and licenses: Academic/Nonprofit Terms; Industry Terms: Not Available to Industry
Depositor comments: PDB: 3RCO. http://www.thesgc.org/structures/3RCO/
How to cite: TDRD7 (3RCO) was a gift from Cheryl Arrowsmith (Addgene plasmid # 32051 ; http://n2t.net/addgene:32051 ; RRID:Addgene_32051)
