[The description below was written by a language model from this plasmid's Addgene catalogue record.]
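Description:
TDRD7 (3RCO) is a bacterial expression plasmid built on pET28-MHL, a pET28-derived backbone from a structural genomics programme, and is intended for producing recombinant protein in E. coli for structure determination. It is selected with kanamycin and is recorded as low copy. No feature table is provided, so the origin of replication and the promoter are not explicitly stated. The use of T7 and T7-terminator sequencing primers does, however, fit the T7 promoter/terminator expression cassette typical of pET vectors, in which transcription depends on a host strain supplying T7 RNA polymerase.

The insert is a 417 bp fragment of human TDRD7 (tudor domain containing 7) covering the N-terminal domain. It is a domain-level construct, not the complete coding sequence, and the record itself cautions that it may not be the full ORF. The fragment was introduced by ligation-independent cloning, which places it in frame behind a backbone-encoded N-terminal His tag followed by a TEV protease cleavage site. This arrangement allows the expressed domain to be captured by immobilised metal affinity chromatography. The tag can then be removed with TEV protease to give near-native protein suitable for crystallisation or other biophysical work.

The construct is linked to a deposited Protein Data Bank structure, referenced in its name. Its main use is therefore to reproduce or extend structural and biochemical studies of this TDRD7 domain, for example binding assays or mutagenesis. The record lists distribution on academic and nonprofit terms only.
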