>Addgene plasmid #32051 | TDRD7 (3RCO) | depositor partial sequence | sequence record 38610 | insert region
ATGCTGGAAGGAGATCTGGTTTCAAAGATGCTACGAGCTGTTCTGCAGTCTCATAAGAATGGAGTAGCAT
TACCCCGGCTCCAAGGAGAGTACAGATCCTTGACTGGAGACTGGATCCCCTTCAAACAGCTAGGTTTCCC
TACACTAGAAGCCTATCTGAGAAGTGTGCCAGCAGTGGTCAGGATAGAGACTAGTAGATCTGGAGAGATT
ACCTGCTATGCCATGGCCTGCACAGAAACTGCAAGAATTGCTCAGCTTGTGGCTCGTCAAAGGAGTTCTA
AAAGGAAAACCGGGCGTCAAGTTAATTGTCAGATGAGAGTGAAGAAAACCATGCCATTTTTTCTAGAAGG
AAAACCAAAAGCAACCCTCAGACAACCAGGATTTGCTTCAAATTTTTCTGTTGGCAAAAAACCTAAT
