>Addgene plasmid #32051 | TDRD7 (3RCO) | addgene partial sequence | sequence record 42294 | T7 5'-TAATACGACTCACTATAGGG-3'
TTTTGTTTACTTTAAGAAGGAGATATACCATGCATCATCATCATCATCACAGCAGCGGCAGAGAAAACTT
GTATTTCCAGGGCATGCTGGAAGGAGATCTGGTTTCAAAGATGCTACGAGCTGTTCTGCAGTCTCATAAG
AATGGAGTAGCATTACCCCGGCTCCAAGGAGAGTACAGATCCTTGACTGGAGACTGGATCCCCTTCAAAC
AGCTAGGTTTCCCTACACTAGAAGCCTATCTGAGAAGTGTGCCAGCAGTGGTCAGGATAGAGACTAGTAG
ATCTGGAGAGATTACCTGCTATGCCATGGCCTGCACAGAAACTGCAAGAATTGCTCAGCTTGTGGCTCGT
CAAAGGAGTTCTAAAAGGAAAACCGGGCGTCAAGTTAATTGTCAGATGAGAGTGAAGAAAACCATGCCAT
TTTTTCTAGAAGGAAAACCAAAAGCAACCCTCAGACAACCAGGATTTGCTTCAAATTTTTCTGTTGGCAA
AAAACCTAATTGATGACGAAGCTTGCGGCCGCACTCGAGCACCACCACCACCACCACTGAGATCCGGCTG
CTAACAAAGCCCGAAAGGAAGCTGAGTTGGCTGCTGCCACCGCTGAGCAATAACTAGCATAACCCCTTGG
GGCCTCTAAACGGGTCTTGAGGGGTTTTTTGCTGAAAGGAGGAACTATATCCGGATTGGCGAATGGG
[97 nt withheld, positions 698-794]
